Addgene plasmid #233523: pET26b-BsaI
Purpose: (Empty Backbone) Purification vector with BsaI cut sites for streamlined cloning
Depositing lab: Carl Denard. Depositing organization: University of Florida.
Backbone
  Vector backbone: pET26b_Nb.b201
  Backbone manufacturer: Andrew Kruse
  Backbone size (bp): 5656
  Modifications to backbone: Removal of Nb.b201 sequence, replaced with MCS containing BsaI restriction enzyme cut sites
  Vector type: Bacterial Expression
  Promoter: T7
  Tag / fusion protein: pelB leader (N terminal on backbone); 6xHis-tag (C terminal on backbone)
Growth in bacteria
  Bacterial resistance: Kanamycin, 50 μg/mL
  Growth temperature: 37°C
  Growth strain: DH5alpha
  Copy number: Low Copy
Gene/Insert
  Cloning method: Golden Gate
  Sequencing primers: 5′ T7 Foward; 3′ T7 Reverse
Terms and licenses: Academic/Nonprofit Terms; Industry Terms: Not Available to Industry
How to cite: pET26b-BsaI was a gift from Carl Denard (Addgene plasmid # 233523 ; http://n2t.net/addgene:233523 ; RRID:Addgene_233523)
