[The description below was written by a language model from this plasmid's Addgene catalogue record and pLannotate feature annotations shown in this document.]
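Description:
pET26b-BsaI is an empty bacterial expression backbone of the pET26b family, intended for producing and purifying recombinant proteins in E. coli. It was derived from a pET26b plasmid that carried the nanobody Nb.b201. That coding sequence was removed and replaced with a multiple cloning site containing BsaI recognition sites, so that open reading frames can be inserted by Golden Gate assembly. The sequenced record is 5,347 nt. The catalogue's 5,656 bp appears to refer to the parental backbone, though the record does not say so explicitly.

The expression cassette runs from a T7 promoter through a lac operator and the T7 gene 10 ribosome binding site. It continues into a pelB signal sequence, the BsaI cloning region, a C-terminal histidine tag and the T7 terminator. The catalogue lists the tag as 6xHis, and the annotation software labelled it as a fragment of a 9xHis tag. An in-frame insert would therefore be made as a pelB fusion directed to the periplasm, where the leader is cleaved, and could be recovered by metal-affinity chromatography through the His tag. The plasmid-borne lacI gene, with its own promoter, supplies repressor, so transcription stays off until IPTG is added in a host that provides T7 RNA polymerase.

Selection is by kanamycin resistance (aph(3')-Ia). Replication uses a pBR322-type origin accompanied by the bom region and rop, which agrees with the low-copy designation in the catalogue. An f1 origin is also present. The short hits annotated as TcR, an AmpR promoter fragment and a SET1 fragment are partial matches and are probably residual backbone sequence rather than functional elements.
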