Features (pLannotate 1.2.2; 19 found; start..end, strand, type, name):
      1..25      +  protein_bind   lac operator: The lac repressor binds to the lac operator to inhibit transcription in E. coli. This inhibition can be relieved by adding lactose or isopropyl-β-D-thiogalactopyranoside (IPTG). lac repressor encoded by lacI
     40..62      +  RBS            RBS: efficient ribosome binding site from bacteriophage T7 gene 10 (Olins and Rangwala, 1989)
     70..135     +  sig_peptide    pelB signal sequence: leader peptide for secretion; pelB (fragment)
    193..210     +  CDS            9xHis (fragment): 9xHis affinity tag
    220..269     +  CDS            SET1 (fragment): solubility-enhancement tag derived from T7 phage gene 10B
    277..324     +  terminator     T7 terminator: transcription terminator for bacteriophage T7 RNA polymerase
    361..789     +  rep_origin     f1 ori (sequence partly withheld): f1 bacteriophage origin of replication; arrow indicates direction of (+) strand synthesis
    842..899     +  promoter       AmpR promoter (fragment): bla
    908..1723    -  CDS            KanR: aminoglycoside phosphotransferase; aph(3')-Ia; confers resistance to kanamycin in bacteria or G418 (Geneticin®) in eukaryotes
   1845..2433    +  rep_origin     ori: high-copy-number ColE1/pMB1/pBR322/pUC origin of replication
   2619..2758    -  misc_feature   bom: basis of mobility region from pBR322
   2860..3051    -  CDS            rop: Rop protein, which maintains plasmids at low copy number; rop
   3068..3448    +  CDS            YPB1_ECOLX: Protein predicted: Swiss-Prot protein existence level 4. From Escherichia coli.
   3520..3811    -  CDS            TcR (fragment): tetracycline efflux protein; tet; confers resistance to tetracycline
   3826..3847    -  protein_bind   CAP binding site: CAP binding activates transcription in the presence of cAMP. E. coli catabolite activator protein
   3860..4942    -  CDS            lacI: lac repressor; lacI; The lac repressor binds to the lac operator to inhibit transcription in E. coli. This inhibition can be relieved by adding lactose or isopropyl-β-D-thiogalactopyranoside (IPTG).
   4943..5020    -  promoter       lacI promoter: lacI
   5028..5307    -  CDS            TcR (fragment): tetracycline efflux protein; tet; confers resistance to tetracycline
   5329..5347    +  promoter       T7 promoter: promoter for bacteriophage T7 RNA polymerase
>Addgene plasmid #233523 | pET26b-BsaI | addgene full sequence | sequence record 474147 | Addgene NGS Result
GGAATTGTGAGCGGATAACAATTCCCCTCTAGAAATAATTTTGTTTAACTTTAAGAAGGAGATATACATA
TGAAATACCTGCTGCCGACCGCTGCTGCTGGTCTGCTGCTCCTCGCTGCCCAGCCGGCGATGGCCATGGA
TGGCACGAGACCCGCATGTGGAATTGGAGGCGGGTCTCGCCATAGCCTCGAGCACCACCACCACCACCAC
TGAGATCCGGCTGCTAACAAAGCCCGAAAGGAAGCTGAGTTGGCTGCTGCCACCGCTGAGCAATAACTAG
CATAACCCCTTGGGGCCTCTAAACGGGTCTTGAGGGGTTTTTTGCTGAAAGGAGGAACTATATCCGGATT
GGCGAATGGG
[124 nt withheld, positions 361-484]
C
[91 nt withheld, positions 486-576]
A
[49 nt withheld, positions 578-626]
CCTTTGACGTTGGAGTCCACGTTCTTT
[37 nt withheld, positions 654-690]
ACCCTATCTCGGTCTATTCTTTTGATTTATAAGGGATTTTGCCGATTTCGGCCTATTGGTTAAAAAATGA
GCTGATTTAACAAAAATTTAACGCGAATTTTAACAAAATATTAACGCTTACAATTTAGGTGGCACTTTTC
GGGGAAATGTGCGCGGAACCCCTATTTGTTTATTTTTCTAAATACATTCAAATATGTATCCGCTCATGAA
TTAATTCTTAGAAAAACTCATCGAGCATCAAATGAAACTGCAATTTATTCATATCAGGATTATCAATACC
ATATTTTTGAAAAAGCCGTTTCTGTAATGAAGGAGAAAACTCACCGAGGCAGTTCCATAGGATGGCAAGA
TCCTGGTATCGGTCTGCGATTCCGACTCGTCCAACATCAATACAACCTATTAATTTCCCCTCGTCAAAAA
TAAGGTTATCAAGTGAGAAATCACCATGAGTGACGACTGAATCCGGTGAGAATGGCAAAAGTTTATGCAT
TTCTTTCCAGACTTGTTCAACAGGCCAGCCATTACGCTCGTCATCAAAATCACTCGCATCAACCAAACCG
TTATTCATTCGTGATTGCGCCTGAGCGAGACGAAATACGCGATCGCTGTTAAAAGGACAATTACAAACAG
GAATCGAATGCAACCGGCGCAGGAACACTGCCAGCGCATCAACAATATTTTCACCTGAATCAGGATATTC
TTCTAATACCTGGAATGCTGTTTTCCCGGGGATCGCAGTGGTGAGTAACCATGCATCATCAGGAGTACGG
ATAAAATGCTTGATGGTCGGAAGAGGCATAAATTCCGTCAGCCAGTTTAGTCTGACCATCTCATCTGTAA
CATCATTGGCAACGCTACCTTTGCCATGTTTCAGAAACAACTCTGGCGCATCGGGCTTCCCATACAATCG
ATAGATTGTCGCACCTGATTGCCCGACATTATCGCGAGCCCATTTATACCCATATAAATCAGCATCCATG
TTGGAATTTAATCGCGGCCTAGAGCAAGACGTTTCCCGTTGAATATGGCTCATAACACCCCTTGTATTAC
TGTTTATGTAAGCAGACAGTTTTATTGTTCATGACCAAAATCCCTTAACGTGAGTTTTCGTTCCACTGAG
CGTCAGACCCCGTAGAAAAGATCAAAGGATCTTCTTGAGATCCTTTTTTTCTGCGCGTAATCTGCTGCTT
GCAAACAAAAAAACCACCGCTACCAGCGGTGGTTTGTTTGCCGGATCAAGAGCTACCAACTCTTTTTCCG
AAGGTAACTGGCTTCAGCAGAGCGCAGATACCAAATACTGTCCTTCTAGTGTAGCCGTAGTTAGGCCACC
ACTTCAAGAACTCTGTAGCACCGCCTACATACCTCGCTCTGCTAATCCTGTTACCAGTGGCTGCTGCCAG
TGGCGATAAGTCGTGTCTTACCGGGTTGGACTCAAGACGATAGTTACCGGATAAGGCGCAGCGGTCGGGC
TGAACGGGGGGTTCGTGCACACAGCCCAGCTTGGAGCGAACGACCTACACCGAACTGAGATACCTACAGC
GTGAGCTATGAGAAAGCGCCACGCTTCCCGAAGGGAGAAAGGCGGACAGGTATCCGGTAAGCGGCAGGGT
CGGAACAGGAGAGCGCACGAGGGAGCTTCCAGGGGGAAACGCCTGGTATCTTTATAGTCCTGTCGGGTTT
CGCCACCTCTGACTTGAGCGTCGATTTTTGTGATGCTCGTCAGGGGGGCGGAGCCTATGGAAAAACGCCA
GCAACGCGGCCTTTTTACGGTTCCTGGCCTTTTGCTGGCCTTTTGCTCACATGTTCTTTCCTGCGTTATC
CCCTGATTCTGTGGATAACCGTATTACCGCCTTTGAGTGAGCTGATACCGCTCGCCGCAGCCGAACGACC
GAGCGCAGCGAGTCAGTGAGCGAGGAAGCGGAAGAGCGCCTGATGCGGTATTTTCTCCTTACGCATCTGT
GCGGTATTTCACACCGCAATGGTGCACTCTCAGTACAATCTGCTCTGATGCCGCATAGTTAAGCCAGTAT
ACACTCCGCTATCGCTACGTGACTGGGTCATGGCTGCGCCCCGACACCCGCCAACACCCGCTGACGCGCC
CTGACGGGCTTGTCTGCTCCCGGCATCCGCTTACAGACAAGCTGTGACCGTCTCCGGGAGCTGCATGTGT
CAGAGGTTTTCACCGTCATCACCGAAACGCGCGAGGCAGCTGCGGTAAAGCTCATCAGCGTGGTCGTGAA
GCGATTCACAGATGTCTGCCTGTTCATCCGCGTCCAGCTCGTTGAGTTTCTCCAGAAGCGTTAATGTCTG
GCTTCTGATAAAGCGGGCCATGTTAAGGGCGGTTTTTTCCTGTTTGGTCACTGATGCCTCCGTGTAAGGG
GGATTTCTGTTCATGGGGGTAATGATACCGATGAAACGAGAGAGGATGCTCACGATACGGGTTACTGATG
ATGAACATGCCCGGTTACTGGAACGTTGTGAGGGTAAACAACTGGCGGTATGGATGCGGCGGGACCAGAG
AAAAATCACTCAGGGTCAATGCCAGCGCTTCGTTAATACAGATGTAGGTGTTCCACAGGGTAGCCAGCAG
CATCCTGCGATGCAGATCCGGAACATAATGGTGCAGGGCGCTGACTTCCGCGTTTCCAGACTTTACGAAA
CACGGAAACCGAAGACCATTCATGTTGTTGCTCAGGTCGCAGACGTTTTGCAGCAGCAGTCGCTTCACGT
TCGCTCGCGTATCGGTGATTCATTCTGCTAACCAGTAAGGCAACCCCGCCAGCCTAGCCGGGTCCTCAAC
GACAGGAGCACGATCATGCGCACCCGTGGGGCCGCCATGCCGGCGATAATGGCCTGCTTCTCGCCGAAAC
GTTTGGTGGCGGGACCAGTGACGAAGGCTTGAGCGAGGGCGTGCAAGATTCCGAATACCGCAAGCGACAG
GCCGATCATCGTCGCGCTCCAGCGAAAGCGGTCCTCGCCGAAAATGACCCAGAGCGCTGCCGGCACCTGT
CCTACGAGTTGCATGATAAAGAAGACAGTCATAAGTGCGGCGACGATAGTCATGCCCCGCGCCCACCGGA
AGGAGCTGACTGGGTTGAAGGCTCTCAAGGGCATCGGTCGAGATCCCGGTGCCTAATGAGTGAGCTAACT
TACATTAATTGCGTTGCGCTCACTGCCCGCTTTCCAGTCGGGAAACCTGTCGTGCCAGCTGCATTAATGA
ATCGGCCAACGCGCGGGGAGAGGCGGTTTGCGTATTGGGCGCCAGGGTGGTTTTTCTTTTCACCAGTGAG
ACGGGCAACAGCTGATTGCCCTTCACCGCCTGGCCCTGAGAGAGTTGCAGCAAGCGGTCCACGCTGGTTT
GCCCCAGCAGGCGAAAATCCTGTTTGATGGTGGTTAACGGCGGGATATAACATGAGCTGTCTTCGGTATC
GTCGTATCCCACTACCGAGATATCCGCACCAACGCGCAGCCCGGACTCGGTAATGGCGCGCATTGCGCCC
AGCGCCATCTGATCGTTGGCAACCAGCATCGCAGTGGGAACGATGCCCTCATTCAGCATTTGCATGGTTT
GTTGAAAACCGGACATGGCACTCCAGTCGCCTTCCCGTTCCGCTATCGGCTGAATTTGATTGCGAGTGAG
ATATTTATGCCAGCCAGCCAGACGCAGACGCGCCGAGACAGAACTTAATGGGCCCGCTAACAGCGCGATT
TGCTGGTGACCCAATGCGACCAGATGCTCCACGCCCAGTCGCGTACCGTCTTCATGGGAGAAAATAATAC
TGTTGATGGGTGTCTGGTCAGAGACATCAAGAAATAACGCCGGAACATTAGTGCAGGCAGCTTCCACAGC
AATGGCATCCTGGTCATCCAGCGGATAGTTAATGATCAGCCCACTGACGCGTTGCGCGAGAAGATTGTGC
ACCGCCGCTTTACAGGCTTCGACGCCGCTTCGTTCTACCATCGACACCACCACGCTGGCACCCAGTTGAT
CGGCGCGAGATTTAATCGCCGCGACAATTTGCGACGGCGCGTGCAGGGCCAGACTGGAGGTGGCAACGCC
AATCAGCAACGACTGTTTGCCCGCCAGTTGTTGTGCCACGCGGTTGGGAATGTAATTCAGCTCCGCCATC
GCCGCTTCCACTTTTTCCCGCGTTTTCGCAGAAACGTGGCTGGCCTGGTTCACCACGCGGGAAACGGTCT
GATAAGAGACACCGGCATACTCTGCGACATCGTATAACGTTACTGGTTTCACATTCACCACCCTGAATTG
ACTCTCTTCCGGGCGCTATCATGCCATACCGCGAAAGGTTTTGCGCCATTCGATGGTGTCCGGGATCTCG
ACGCTCTCCCTTATGCGACTCCTGCATTAGGAAGCAGCCCAGTAGTAGGTTGAGGCCGTTGAGCACCGCC
GCCGCAAGGAATGGTGCATGCAAGGAGATGGCGCCCAACAGTCCCCCGGCCACGGGGCCTGCCACCATAC
CCACGCCGAAACAAGCGCTCATGAGCCCGAAGTGGCGAGCCCGATCTTCCCCATCGGTGATGTCGGCGAT
ATAGGCGCCAGCAACCGCACCTGTGGCGCCGGTGATGCCGGCCACGATGCGTCCGGCGTAGAGGATCGAG
ATCTCGATCCCGCGAAATTAATACGACTCACTATAGG
